>Addgene plasmid #116661 | pHAGE-RAF1-V537I | addgene full sequence | sequence record 252932 | Addgene NGS Result
TGGAAGGGCTAATTCACTCCCAAAGAAGACAAGATATCCTTGATCTGTGGATCTACCACACACAAGGCTA
CTTCCCTGATTAGCAGAACTACACACCAGGGCCAGGGGTCAGATATCCACTGACCTTTGGATGGTGCTAC
AAGCTAGTACCAGTTGAGCCAGATAAGGTAGAAGAGGCCAATAAAGGAGAGAACACCAGCTTGTTACACC
CTGTGAGCCTGCATGGGATGGATGACCCGGAGAGAGAAGTGTTAGAGTGGAGGTTTGACAGCCGCCTAGC
ATTTCATCACGTGGCCCGAGAGCTGCATCCGGAGTACTTCAAGAACTGCTGATATCGAGCTTGCTACAAG
GGACTTTCCGCTGGGGACTTTCCAGGGAGGCGTGGCCTGGGCGGGACTGGGGAGTGGCGAGCCCTCAGAT
CCTGCATATAAGCAGCTGCTTTTTGCCTGTACTGGGTCTCTCTGGTTAGACCAGATCTGAGCCTGGGAGC
TCTCTGGCTAACTAGGGAACCCACTGCTTAAGCCTCAATAAAGCTTGCCTTGAGTGCTTCAAGTAGTGTG
TGCCCGTCTGTTGTGTGACTCTGGTAACTAGAGATCCCTCAGACCCTTTTAGTCAGTGTGGAAAATCTCT
AGCAGTGGCGCCCGAACAGGGACTTGAAAGCGAAAGGGAAACCAGAGGAGCTCTCTCGACGCAGGACTCG
GCTTGCTGAAGCGCGCACGGCAAGAGGCGAGGGGCGGCGACTGGTGAGTACGCCAAAAATTTTGACTAGC
GGAGGCTAGAAGGAGAGAGATGGGTGCGAGAGCGTCAGTATTAAGCGGGGGAGAATTAGATCGCGATGGG
AAAAAATTCGGTTAAGGCCAGGGGGAAAGAAAAAATATAAATTAAAACATATAGTATGGGCAAGCAGGGA
GCTAGAACGATTCGCAGTTAATCCTGGCCTGTTAGAAACATCAGAAGGCTGTAGACAAATACTGGGACAG
CTACAACCATCCCTTCAGACAGGATCAGAAGAACTTAGATCATTATATAATACAGTAGCAACCCTCTATT
GTGTGCATCAAAGGATAGAGATAAAAGACACCAAGGAAGCTTTAGACAAGATAGAGGAAGAGCAAAACAA
AAGTAAGACCACCGCACAGCAAGCGGCCGGCCGCTGATCTTCAGACCTGGAGGAGGAGATATGAGGGACA
ATTGGAGAAGTGAATTATATAAATATAAAGTAGTAAAAATTGAACCATTAGGAGTAGCACCCACCAAGGC
AAAGAGAAGAGTGGTGCAGAGAGAAAAAAGAGCAGTGGGAATAGGAGCTTTGTTCCTTGGGTTCTTGGGA
GCAGCAGGAAGCACTATGGGCGCAGCGTCAATGACGCTGACGGTACAGGCCAGACAATTATTGTCTGGTA
TAGTGCAGCAGCAGAACAATTTGCTGAGGGCTATTGAGGCGCAACAGCATCTGTTGCAACTCACAGTCTG
GGGCATCAAGCAGCTCCAGGCAAGAATCCTGGCTGTGGAAAGATACCTAAAGGATCAACAGCTCCTGGGG
ATTTGGGGTTGCTCTGGAAAACTCATTTGCACCACTGCTGTGCCTTGGAATGCTAGTTGGAGTAATAAAT
CTCTGGAACAGATTTGGAATCACACGACCTGGATGGAGTGGGACAGAGAAATTAACAATTACACAAGCTT
AATACACTCCTTAATTGAAGAATCGCAAAACCAGCAAGAAAAGAATGAACAAGAATTATTGGAATTAGAT
AAATGGGCAAGTTTGTGGAATTGGTTTAACATAACAAATTGGCTGTGGTATATAAAATTATTCATAATGA
TAGTAGGAGGCTTGGTAGGTTTAAGAATAGTTTTTGCTGTACTTTCTATAGTGAATAGAGTTAGGCAGGG
ATATTCACCATTATCGTTTCAGACCCACCTCCCAACCCCGAGGGGACCCGACAGGCCCGAAGGAATAGAA
GAAGAAGGTGGAGAGAGAGACAGAGACAGATCCATTCGATTAGTGAACGGATCTCGACGGTATCGCCGAA
TTCACAAATGGCAGTATTCATCCACAATTTTAAAAGAAAAGGGGGGATTGGGGGGTACAGTGCAGGGGAA
AGAATAGTAGACATAATAGCAACAGACATACAAACTAAAGAATTACAAAAACAAATTACAAAAATTCAAA
ATTTTCGGGTTTATTACAGGGACAGCAGAGATCCAGTTTGGACTAGTCGTGAGGCTCCGGTGCCCGTCAG
TGGGCAGAGCGCACATCGCCCACAGTCCCCGAGAAGTTGGGGGGAGGGGTCGGCAATTGAACCGGTGCCT
AGAGAAGGTGGCGCGGGGTAAACTGGGAAAGTGATGTCGTGTACTGGCTCCGCCTTTTTCCCGAGGGTGG
GGGAGAACCGTATATAAGTGCAGTAGTCGCCGTGAACGTTCTTTTTCGCAACGGGTTTGCCGCCAGAACA
CAGGTAAGTGCCGTGTGTGGTTCCCGCGGGCCTGGCCTCTTTACGGGTTATGGCCCTTGCGTGCCTTGAA
TTACTTCCACCTGGCTGCAGTACGTGATTCTTGATCCCGAGCTTCGGGTTGGAAGTGGGTGGGAGAGTTC
GAGGCCTTGCGCTTAAGGAGCCCCTTCGCCTCGTGCTTGAGTTGAGGCCTGGCCTGGGCGCTGGGGCCGC
CGCGTGCGAATCTGGTGGCACCTTCGCGCCTGTCTCGCTGCTTTCGATAAGTCTCTAGCCATTTAAAATT
TTTGATGACCTGCTGCGACGCTTTTTTTCTGGCAAGATAGTCTTGTAAATGCGGGCCAAGATCTGCACAC
TGGTATTTCGGTTTTTGGGGCCGCGGGCGGCGACGGGGCCCGTGCGTCCCAGCGCACATGTTCGGCGAGG
CGGGGCCTGCGAGCGCGGCCACCGAGAATCGGACGGGGGTAGTCTCAAGCTGGCCGGCCTGCTCTGGTGC
CTGGCCTCGCGCCGCCGTGTATCGCCCCGCCCTGGGCGGCAAGGCTGGCCCGGTCGGCACCAGTTGCGTG
AGCGGAAAGATGGCCGCTTCCCGGCCCTGCTGCAGGGAGCTCAAAATGGAGGACGCGGCGCTCGGGAGAG
CGGGCGGGTGAGTCACCCACACAAAGGAAAAGGGCCTTTCCGTCCTCAGCCGTCGCTTCATGTGACTCCA
CGGAGTACCGGGCGCCGTCCAGGCACCTCGATTAGTTCTCGAGCTTTTGGAGTACGTCGTCTTTAGGTTG
GGGGGAGGGGTTTTATGCGATGGAGTTTCCCCACACTGAGTGGGTGGAGACTGAAGTTAGGCCAGCTTGG
CACTTGATGTAATTCTCCTTGGAATTTGCCCTTTTTGAGTTTGGATCTTGGTTCATTCTCAAGCCTCAGA
CAGTGGTTCAAAGTTTTTTTCTTCCATTTCAGGTGTCGTGAAGCGGCCCTGCAGATATCAACAAGTTTGT
ACAAAAAAGCAGGCACCATGGAGCACATACAGGGAGCTTGGAAGACGATCAGCAATGGTTTTGGATTCAA
AGATGCCGTGTTTGATGGCTCCAGCTGCATCTCTCCTACAATAGTTCAGCAGTTTGGCTATCAGCGCCGG
GCATCAGATGATGGCAAACTCACAGATCCTTCTAAGACAAGCAACACTATCCGTGTTTTCTTGCCGAACA
AGCAAAGAACAGTGGTCAATGTGCGAAATGGAATGAGCTTGCATGACTGCCTTATGAAAGCACTCAAGGT
GAGGGGCCTGCAACCAGAGTGCTGTGCAGTGTTCAGACTTCTCCACGAACACAAAGGTAAAAAAGCACGC
TTAGATTGGAATACTGATGCTGCGTCTTTGATTGGAGAAGAACTTCAAGTAGATTTCCTGGATCATGTTC
CCCTCACAACACACAACTTTGCTCGGAAGACGTTCCTGAAGCTTGCCTTCTGTGACATCTGTCAGAAATT
CCTGCTCAATGGATTTCGATGTCAGACTTGTGGCTACAAATTTCATGAGCACTGTAGCACCAAAGTACCT
ACTATGTGTGTGGACTGGAGTAACATCAGACAACTCTTATTGTTTCCAAATTCCACTATTGGTGATAGTG
GAGTCCCAGCACTACCTTCTTTGACTATGCGTCGTATGCGAGAGTCTGTTTCCAGGATGCCTGTTAGTTC
TCAGCACAGATATTCTACACCTCACGCCTTCACCTTTAACACCTCCAGTCCCTCATCTGAAGGTTCCCTC
TCCCAGAGGCAGAGGTCGACATCCACACCTAATGTCCACATGGTCAGCACCACCCTGCCTGTGGACAGCA
GGATGATTGAGGATGCAATTCGAAGTCACAGCGAATCAGCCTCACCTTCAGCCCTGTCCAGTAGCCCCAA
CAATCTGAGCCCAACAGGCTGGTCACAGCCGAAAACCCCCGTGCCAGCACAAAGAGAGCGGGCACCAGTA
TCTGGGACCCAGGAGAAAAACAAAATTAGGCCTCGTGGACAGAGAGATTCAAGCTATTATTGGGAAATAG
AAGCCAGTGAAGTGATGCTGTCCACTCGGATTGGGTCAGGCTCTTTTGGAACTGTTTATAAGGGTAAATG
GCACGGAGATGTTGCAGTAAAGATCCTAAAGGTTGTCGACCCAACCCCAGAGCAATTCCAGGCCTTCAGG
AATGAGGTGGCTGTTCTGCGCAAAACACGGCATGTGAACATTCTGCTTTTCATGGGGTACATGACAAAGG
ACAACCTGGCAATTGTGACCCAGTGGTGCGAGGGCAGCAGCCTCTACAAACACCTGCATGTCCAGGAGAC
CAAGTTTCAGATGTTCCAGCTAATTGACATTGCCCGGCAGACGGCTCAGGGAATGGACTATTTGCATGCA
AAGAACATCATCCATAGAGACATGAAATCCAACAATATATTTCTCCATGAAGGCTTAACAGTGAAAATTG
GAGATTTTGGTTTGGCAACAGTAAAGTCACGCTGGAGTGGTTCTCAGCAGGTTGAACAACCTACTGGCTC
TGTCCTCTGGATGGCCCCAGAGGTGATCCGAATGCAGGATAACAACCCATTCAGTTTCCAGTCGGATGTC
TACTCCTATGGCATCATATTGTATGAACTGATGACGGGGGAGCTTCCTTATTCTCACATCAACAACCGAG
ATCAGATCATCTTCATGGTGGGCCGAGGATATGCCTCCCCAGATCTTAGTAAGCTATATAAGAACTGCCC
CAAAGCAATGAAGAGGCTGGTAGCTGACTGTGTGAAGAAAGTAAAGGAAGAGAGGCCTCTTTTTCCCCAG
ATCCTGTCTTCCATTGAGCTGCTCCAACACTCTCTACCGAAGATCAACCGGAGCGCTTCCGAGCCATCCT
TGCATCGGGCAGCCCACACTGAGGATATCAATGCTTGCACGCTGACCACGTCCCCGAGGCTGCCTGTCTT
CTAGAACCCAGCTTTCTTGTACAAAGTGGTTGATATCCAGCACAGTGGCGGCCGCTCGAGTCTAGAGGGC
CCGCGGTTCGAAGGTAAGCCTATCCCTAACCCTCTCCTCGGTCTCGATTCTACGCGTACCGGTTAGTAAT
GAGATCCCTCCCCCCCCCCTAACGTTACTGGCCGAAGCCGCTTGGAATAAGGCCGGTGTGCGTTTGTCTA
TATGTTATTTTCCACCATATTGCCGTCTTTTGGCAATGTGAGGGCCCGGAAACCTGGCCCTGTCTTCTTG
ACGAGCATTCCTAGGGGTCTTTCCCCTCTCGCCAAAGGAATGCAAGGTCTGTTGAATGTCGTGAAGGAAG
CAGTTCCTCTGGAAGCTTCTTGAAGACAAACAACGTCTGTAGCGACCCTTTGCAGGCAGCGGAACCCCCC
ACCTGGCGACAGGTGCCTCTGCGGCCAAAAGCCACGTGTATAAGATACACCTGCAAAGGCGGCACAACCC
CAGTGCCACGTTGTGAGTTGGATAGTTGTGGAAAGAGTCAAATGGCTCTCCTCAAGCGTATTCAACAAGG
GGCTGAAGGATGCCCAGAAGGTACCCCATTGTATGGGATCTGATCTGGGGCCTCGGTGCACATGCTTTAC
ATGTGTTTAGTCGAGGTTAAAAAAACGTCTAGGCCCCCCGAACCACGGGGACGTGGTTTTCCTTTGAAAA
ACACGATGATAATATGGCCACACATATGGTGAGCAAGGGCGAGGAGCTGTTCACCGGGGTGGTGCCCATC
CTGGTCGAGCTGGACGGCGACGTAAACGGCCACAAGTTCAGCGTGTCCGGCGAGGGCGAGGGCGATGCCA
CCTACGGCAAGCTGACCCTGAAGTTCATCTGCACCACCGGCAAGCTGCCCGTGCCCTGGCCCACCCTCGT
GACCACCCTGACCTACGGCGTGCAGTGCTTCAGCCGCTACCCCGACCACATGAAGCAGCACGACTTCTTC
AAGTCCGCCATGCCCGAAGGCTACGTCCAGGAGCGCACCATCTTCTTCAAGGACGACGGCAACTACAAGA
CCCGCGCCGAGGTGAAGTTCGAGGGCGACACCCTGGTGAACCGCATCGAGCTGAAGGGCATCGACTTCAA
GGAGGACGGCAACATCCTGGGGCACAAGCTGGAGTACAACTACAACAGCCACAACGTCTATATCATGGCC
GACAAGCAGAAGAACGGCATCAAGGTGAACTTCAAGATCCGCCACAACATCGAGGACGGCAGCGTGCAGC
TCGCCGACCACTACCAGCAGAACACCCCCATCGGCGACGGCCCCGTGCTGCTGCCCGACAACCACTACCT
GAGCACCCAGTCCGCCCTGAGCAAAGACCCCAACGAGAAGCGCGATCACATGGTCCTGCTGGAGTTCGTG
ACCGCCGCCGGGATCACTCTCGGCATGGACGAGCTGTACAAGTAAATCGATAGATCCTAATCAACCTCTG
GATTACAAAATTTGTGAAAGATTGACTGGTATTCTTAACTATGTTGCTCCTTTTACGCTATGTGGATACG
CTGCTTTAATGCCTTTGTATCATGCTATTGCTTCCCGTATGGCTTTCATTTTCTCCTCCTTGTATAAATC
CTGGTTGCTGTCTCTTTATGAGGAGTTGTGGCCCGTTGTCAGGCAACGTGGCGTGGTGTGCACTGTGTTT
GCTGACGCAACCCCCACTGGTTGGGGCATTGCCACCACCTGTCAGCTCCTTTCCGGGACTTTCGCTTTCC
CCCTCCCTATTGCCACGGCGGAACTCATCGCCGCCTGCCTTGCCCGCTGCTGGACAGGGGCTCGGCTGTT
GGGCACTGACAATTCCGTGGTGTTGTCGGGGAAATCATCGTCCTTTCCTTGGCTGCTCGCCTGTGTTGCC
ACCTGGATTCTGCGCGGGACGTCCTTCTGCTACGTCCCTTCGGCCCTCAATCCAGCGGACCTTCCTTCCC
GCGGCCTGCTGCCGGCTCTGCGGCCTCTTCCGCGTCTTCGCCTTCGCCCTCAGACGAGTCGGATCTCCCT
TTGGGCCGCCTCCCCGCCTGAGATCCTTTAAGACCAATGACTTACAAGGCAGCTGTAGATCTTAGCCACT
TTTTAAAAGAAAAGGGGGGACTGGAAGGGCTAATTCACTCCCAACGAAGACAAGATCTGCTTTTTGCTTG
TACTGGGTCTCTCTGGTTAGACCAGATCTGAGCCTGGGAGCTCTCTGGCTAACTAGGGAACCCACTGCTT
AAGCCTCAATAAAGCTTGCCTTGAGTGCTTCAAGTAGTGTGTGCCCGTCTGTTGTGTGACTCTGGTAACT
AGAGATCCCTCAGACCCTTTTAGTCAGTGTGGAAAATCTCTAGCAGTAGTAGTTCATGTCATCTTATTAT
TCAGTATTTATAACTTGCAAAGAAATGAATATCAGAGAGTGAGAGGCCCGGGTTAATTAAGGAAAGGGCT
AGATCATTCTTGAAGACGAAAGGGCCTCGTGATACGCCTATTTTTATAGGTTAATGTCATGATAATAATG
GTTTCTTAGACGTCAGGTGGCACTTTTCGGGGAAATGTGCGCGGAACCCCTATTTGTTTATTTTTCTAAA
TACATTCAAATATGTATCCGCTCATGAGACAATAACCCTGATAAATGCTTCAATAATATTGAAAAAGGAA
GAGTATGAGTATTCAACATTTCCGTGTCGCCCTTATTCCCTTTTTTGCGGCATTTTGCCTTCCTGTTTTT
GCTCACCCAGAAACGCTGGTGAAAGTAAAAGATGCTGAAGATCAGTTGGGTGCACGAGTGGGTTACATCG
AACTGGATCTCAACAGCGGTAAGATCCTTGAGAGTTTTCGCCCCGAAGAACGTTTTCCAATGATGAGCAC
TTTTAAAGTTCTGCTATGTGGCGCGGTATTATCCCGTGTTGACGCCGGGCAAGAGCAACTCGGTCGCCGC
ATACACTATTCTCAGAATGACTTGGTTGAGTACTCACCAGTCACAGAAAAGCATCTTACGGATGGCATGA
CAGTAAGAGAATTATGCAGTGCTGCCATAACCATGAGTGATAACACTGCGGCCAACTTACTTCTGACAAC
GATCGGAGGACCGAAGGAGCTAACCGCTTTTTTGCACAACATGGGGGATCATGTAACTCGCCTTGATCGT
TGGGAACCGGAGCTGAATGAAGCCATACCAAACGACGAGCGTGACACCACGATGCCTGTAGCAATGGCAA
CAACGTTGCGCAAACTATTAACTGGCGAACTACTTACTCTAGCTTCCCGGCAACAATTAATAGACTGGAT
GGAGGCGGATAAAGTTGCAGGACCACTTCTGCGCTCGGCCCTTCCGGCTGGCTGGTTTATTGCTGATAAA
TCTGGAGCCGGTGAGCGTGGGTCTCGCGGTATCATTGCAGCACTGGGGCCAGATGGTAAGCCCTCCCGTA
TCGTAGTTATCTACACGACGGGGAGTCAGGCAACTATGGATGAACGAAATAGACAGATCGCTGAGATAGG
TGCCTCACTGATTAAGCATTGGTAACTGTCAGACCAAGTTTACTCATATATACTTTAGATTGATTTAAAA
CTTCATTTTTAATTTAAAAGGATCTAGGTGAAGATCCTTTTTGATAATCTCATGACCAAAATCCCTTAAC
GTGAGTTTTCGTTCCACTGAGCGTCAGACCCCGTAGAAAAGATCAAAGGATCTTCTTGAGATCCTTTTTT
TCTGCGCGTAATCTGCTGCTTGCAAACAAAAAAACCACCGCTACCAGCGGTGGTTTGTTTGCCGGATCAA
GAGCTACCAACTCTTTTTCCGAAGGTAACTGGCTTCAGCAGAGCGCAGATACCAAATACTGTTCTTCTAG
TGTAGCCGTAGTTAGGCCACCACTTCAAGAACTCTGTAGCACCGCCTACATACCTCGCTCTGCTAATCCT
GTTACCAGTGGCTGCTGCCAGTGGCGATAAGTCGTGTCTTACCGGGTTGGACTCAAGACGATAGTTACCG
GATAAGGCGCAGCGGTCGGGCTGAACGGGGGGTTCGTGCACACAGCCCAGCTTGGAGCGAACGACCTACA
CCGAACTGAGATACCTACAGCGTGAGCTATGAGAAAGCGCCACGCTTCCCGAAGGGAGAAAGGCGGACAG
GTATCCGGTAAGCGGCAGGGTCGGAACAGGAGAGCGCACGAGGGAGCTTCCAGGGGGAAACGCCTGGTAT
CTTTATAGTCCTGTCGGGTTTCGCCACCTCTGACTTGAGCGTCGATTTTTGTGATGCTCGTCAGGGGGGC
GGAGCCTATGGAAAAACGCCAGCAACGCGGCCTTTTTACGGTTCCTGGCCTTTTGCTGGCCTTTTGCTCA
CATGTTCTTTCCTGCGTTATCCCCTGATTCTGTGGATAACCGTATTACCGCCTTTGAGTGAGCTGATACC
GCTCGCCGCAGCCGAACGACCGAGCGCAGCGAGTCAGTGAGCGAGGAAGCGGAAGAGCGCCCAATACGCA
AACCGCCTCTCCCCGCGCGTTGGCCGATTCATTAATGCAGCAAGCTCATGGCTGACTAATTTTTTTTATT
TATGCAGAGGCCGAGGCCGCCTCGGCCTCTGAGCTATTCCAGAAGTAGTGAGGAGGCTTTTTTGGAGGCC
TAGGCTTTTGCAAAAAGCTCCCCGTGGCACGACAGGTTTCCCGACTGGAAAGCGGGCAGTGAGCGCAACG
CAATTAATGTGAGTTAGCTCACTCATTAGGCACCCCAGGCTTTACACTTTATGCTTCCGGCTCGTATGTT
GTGTGGAATTGTGAGCGGATAACAATTTCACACAGGAAACAGCTATGACATGATTACGAATTTCACAAAT
AAAGCATTTTTTTCACTGCATTCTAGTTGTGGTTTGTCCAAACTCATCAATGTATCTTATCATGTCTGGA
TCAACTGGATAACTCAAGCTAACCAAAATCATCCCAAACTTCCCACCCCATACCCTATTACCACTGCCAA
TTACCTGTGGTTTCATTTACTCTAAACCTGTGATTCCTCTGAATTATTTTCATTTTAAAGAAATTGTATT
TGTTAAATATGTACTACAAACTTAGTAGT
Features (pLannotate 1.2.2; 27 found; start..end, strand, type, name):
    377..634     +  LTR            5' LTR (truncated): truncated 5' long terminal repeat (LTR) from HIV-1
    681..806     +  misc_feature   HIV-1 Ψ: packaging signal of human immunodeficiency virus type 1
    790..1128    +  CDS            HIV-1 gag (fragment): gag protein from human immunodeficiency virus 1; gag
   1303..1536    +  misc_feature   RRE: The Rev response element (RRE) of HIV-1 allows for Rev-dependent mRNA export from the nucleus to the cytoplasm.
   1913..2013    +  CDS            Rev (fragment): human immunodeficiency virus 1 (HIV-1) Rev protein; rev; enhances nuclear export of unspliced and incompletely spliced viral mRNAs
   2058..2175    +  misc_feature   cPPT/CTS: central polypurine tract and central termination sequence of HIV-1
   2223..3401    +  promoter       EF-1α promoter: strong constitutive promoter for human elongation factor EF-1α
   3422..3442    +  protein_bind   attB1: mutant version of attB; core recombination site for the Gateway® BP reaction BP Clonase™
   3448..5391    +  CDS            RAF1: RAF1_HUMAN - Also known as RAF. Experimental evidence at protein level: Swiss-Prot protein existence level 1. Serine/threonine-protein kinase that acts as a regulatory link between the membrane-associated Ras GTPases and the MAPK/ERK cascade, and this critical regulatory link functions as a switch determining cell fate decisions including proliferation, differentiation, apoptosis, survival and oncogenic transformation. RAF1 activation initiates a mitogen-activated protein kinase (MAPK) cascade that comprises a sequential phosphorylation of the dual-specific MAPK kinases (MAP2K1/MEK1 and MAP2K2
   5396..5420    -  protein_bind   attB2: mutant version of attB; recombination site for the Gateway® BP reaction BP Clonase™
   5473..5514    +  CDS            V5 tag: epitope tag from simian virus 5
   5640..6102    +  misc_feature   IRES: internal ribosome entry site (IRES) of the encephalomyocarditis virus (EMCV)
   6116..6835    +  CDS            EGFP: the original enhanced GFP (Yang et al., 1996) mammalian codon-optimized
   6849..7437    +  misc_feature   WPRE: woodchuck hepatitis virus posttranscriptional regulatory element
   7445..7510    +  CDS            nef (fragment): NEF_HV1Z2 - Experimental evidence at protein level: Swiss-Prot protein existence level 1. Extracellular Nef protein targets CD4(+) T-lymphocytes for apoptosis by interacting with CXCR4 surface receptors. From Human immunodeficiency virus type 1 group M subtype D (isolate Z2/CDC-Z34) (HIV-1).
   7512..7745    +  LTR            3' LTR (ΔU3): self-inactivating 3' long terminal repeat (LTR) from HIV-1
   7950..8054    +  promoter       AmpR promoter: bla
   8055..8915    +  CDS            AmpR: β-lactamase; bla; confers resistance to ampicillin, carbenicillin, and related antibiotics
   9086..9674    +  rep_origin     ori: high-copy-number ColE1/pMB1/pBR322/pUC origin of replication
   9857..9911    +  CDS            lacI (fragment): lac repressor; lacI; The lac repressor binds to the lac operator to inhibit transcription in E. coli. This inhibition can be relieved by adding lactose or isopropyl-β-D-thiogalactopyranoside (IPTG).
   9917..10010   +  rep_origin     SV40 ori (fragment): SV40 origin of replication
  10035..10072   +  CDS            lacI (fragment): lac repressor; lacI; The lac repressor binds to the lac operator to inhibit transcription in E. coli. This inhibition can be relieved by adding lactose or isopropyl-β-D-thiogalactopyranoside (IPTG).
  10085..10106   +  protein_bind   CAP binding site: CAP binding activates transcription in the presence of cAMP. E. coli catabolite activator protein
  10121..10151   +  promoter       lac promoter: promoter for the E. coli lac operon
  10159..10175   +  protein_bind   lac operator: The lac repressor binds to the lac operator to inhibit transcription in E. coli. This inhibition can be relieved by adding lactose or isopropyl-β-D-thiogalactopyranoside (IPTG). lac repressor encoded by lacI
  10209..10292   +  polyA_signal   SV40 poly(A) signal (fragment): SV40 polyadenylation signal
  10459..329     +  CDS            nef (fragment) (across the origin): NEF_HV1BR - Experimental evidence at protein level: Swiss-Prot protein existence level 1. Extracellular Nef protein targets CD4(+) T-lymphocytes for apoptosis by interacting with CXCR4 surface receptors (PubMed:14990729). From Human immunodeficiency virus type 1 group M subtype B (isolate BRU/LAI) (HIV-1).
