[The description below was written by a language model from this plasmid's Addgene catalogue record and pLannotate feature annotations shown in this document.]
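Description:
pHAGE-RAF1-V537I is an HIV-1-derived lentiviral expression plasmid built on the pHAGE backbone, carrying the human RAF1 (c-Raf/CRAF) open reading frame with a V537I substitution. It is propagated in E. coli through a high-copy ColE1/pUC-type origin and selected with ampicillin via the β-lactamase gene. The viral portion contains a truncated 5' LTR, the Ψ packaging signal with an adjoining gag fragment, the Rev response element for Rev-dependent nuclear export of the genomic RNA, the cPPT/CTS element, which aids nuclear import and transduction, and a U3-deleted, self-inactivating 3' LTR. Because the vector contains only small fragments of viral coding sequence, particle production depends on packaging and envelope functions supplied in trans.

The payload sits between the cPPT and the 3' LTR. A constitutive human EF-1α promoter drives the RAF1 coding sequence, which is flanked by attB1 and attB2 sites left by Gateway recombination. A V5 epitope tag lies just downstream of attB2. The record does not state whether the tag is translated in frame with RAF1, which would depend on whether the insert lacks a stop codon. An EMCV IRES followed by EGFP allows the fluorescent reporter to be translated from the same transcript, so transduced cells can be identified or sorted by green fluorescence. A WPRE downstream enhances transcript stability and expression. No mammalian drug-selection marker is annotated.

RAF1 is a serine/threonine kinase linking Ras GTPases to the MEK/ERK cascade. This construct allows stable expression of the V537I variant in mammalian cells and comes from a collection made for the systematic functional annotation of somatic cancer mutations.
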