Addgene plasmid #116661: pHAGE-RAF1-V537I
Purpose: Lentiviral expression of RAF1 V537I
Depositing lab: Gordon Mills & Kenneth Scott. Depositing organization: Baylor College of Medicine. Publication: Systematic Functional Annotation of Somatic Mutations in Cancer. Ng PK, Li J, Jeong KJ, Shao S, Chen H, Tsang YH, Sengupta S, Wang Z, Bhavana VH, Tran R, Soewito S, Minussi DC, Moreno D, Kong K, Dogruluk T, Lu H, Gao J, Tokheim C, Zhou DC, Johnson AM, Zeng J, Ip CKM, Ju Z, Wester M, Yu S, Li Y, Vellano CP, Schultz N, Karchin R, Ding L, Lu Y, Cheung LWT, Chen K, Shaw KR, Meric-Bernstam F, Scott KL, Yi S, Sahni N, Liang H, Mills GB. Cancer Cell. 2018 Mar 12;33(3):450-462.e10. doi: 10.1016/j.ccell.2018.01.021. PubMed 29533785.
Backbone
  Vector backbone: pHAGE
  Vector type: Lentiviral
Growth in bacteria
  Bacterial resistance: Ampicillin, 100 μg/mL
  Growth temperature: 37°C
  Growth strain: Stbl3
  Copy number: High Copy
Gene/Insert
  Gene/Insert name: RAF1
  Species: H. sapiens (human)
  Mutation: V537I
  Entrez Gene: RAF1 (a.k.a. CMD1NN, CRAF, NS5, Raf-1, c-Raf)
  Cloning method: Gateway Cloning
Terms and licenses: Academic/Nonprofit Terms; Industry Terms: Not Available to Industry
How to cite: pHAGE-RAF1-V537I was a gift from Gordon Mills & Kenneth Scott (Addgene plasmid # 116661 ; http://n2t.net/addgene:116661 ; RRID:Addgene_116661)
