>Addgene plasmid #116661 | pHAGE-RAF1-V537I | depositor partial sequence | sequence record 219536 | insert
ATGGAGCACATACAGGGAGCTTGGAAGACGATCAGCAATGGTTTTGGATTCAAAGATGCCGTGTTTGATG
GCTCCAGCTGCATCTCTCCTACAATAGTTCAGCAGTTTGGCTATCAGCGCCGGGCATCAGATGATGGCAA
ACTCACAGATCCTTCTAAGACAAGCAACACTATCCGTGTTTTCTTGCCGAACAAGCAAAGAACAGTGGTC
AATGTGCGAAATGGAATGAGCTTGCATGACTGCCTTATGAAAGCACTCAAGGTGAGGGGCCTGCAACCAG
AGTGCTGTGCAGTGTTCAGACTTCTCCACGAACACAAAGGTAAAAAAGCACGCTTAGATTGGAATACTGA
TGCTGCGTCTTTGATTGGAGAAGAACTTCAAGTAGATTTCCTGGATCATGTTCCCCTCACAACACACAAC
TTTGCTCGGAAGACGTTCCTGAAGCTTGCCTTCTGTGACATCTGTCAGAAATTCCTGCTCAATGGATTTC
GATGTCAGACTTGTGGCTACAAATTTCATGAGCACTGTAGCACCAAAGTACCTACTATGTGTGTGGACTG
GAGTAACATCAGACAACTCTTATTGTTTCCAAATTCCACTATTGGTGATAGTGGAGTCCCAGCACTACCT
TCTTTGACTATGCGTCGTATGCGAGAGTCTGTTTCCAGGATGCCTGTTAGTTCTCAGCACAGATATTCTA
CACCTCACGCCTTCACCTTTAACACCTCCAGTCCCTCATCTGAAGGTTCCCTCTCCCAGAGGCAGAGGTC
GACATCCACACCTAATGTCCACATGGTCAGCACCACCCTGCCTGTGGACAGCAGGATGATTGAGGATGCA
ATTCGAAGTCACAGCGAATCAGCCTCACCTTCAGCCCTGTCCAGTAGCCCCAACAATCTGAGCCCAACAG
GCTGGTCACAGCCGAAAACCCCCGTGCCAGCACAAAGAGAGCGGGCACCAGTATCTGGGACCCAGGAGAA
AAACAAAATTAGGCCTCGTGGACAGAGAGATTCAAGCTATTATTGGGAAATAGAAGCCAGTGAAGTGATG
CTGTCCACTCGGATTGGGTCAGGCTCTTTTGGAACTGTTTATAAGGGTAAATGGCACGGAGATGTTGCAG
TAAAGATCCTAAAGGTTGTCGACCCAACCCCAGAGCAATTCCAGGCCTTCAGGAATGAGGTGGCTGTTCT
GCGCAAAACACGGCATGTGAACATTCTGCTTTTCATGGGGTACATGACAAAGGACAACCTGGCAATTGTG
ACCCAGTGGTGCGAGGGCAGCAGCCTCTACAAACACCTGCATGTCCAGGAGACCAAGTTTCAGATGTTCC
AGCTAATTGACATTGCCCGGCAGACGGCTCAGGGAATGGACTATTTGCATGCAAAGAACATCATCCATAG
AGACATGAAATCCAACAATATATTTCTCCATGAAGGCTTAACAGTGAAAATTGGAGATTTTGGTTTGGCA
ACAGTAAAGTCACGCTGGAGTGGTTCTCAGCAGGTTGAACAACCTACTGGCTCTGTCCTCTGGATGGCCC
CAGAGGTGATCCGAATGCAGGATAACAACCCATTCAGTTTCCAGTCGGATGTCTACTCCTATGGCATCAT
ATTGTATGAACTGATGACGGGGGAGCTTCCTTATTCTCACATCAACAACCGAGATCAGATCATCTTCATG
GTGGGCCGAGGATATGCCTCCCCAGATCTTAGTAAGCTATATAAGAACTGCCCCAAAGCAATGAAGAGGC
TGGTAGCTGACTGTGTGAAGAAAGTAAAGGAAGAGAGGCCTCTTTTTCCCCAGATCCTGTCTTCCATTGA
GCTGCTCCAACACTCTCTACCGAAGATCAACCGGAGCGCTTCCGAGCCATCCTTGCATCGGGCAGCCCAC
ACTGAGGATATCAATGCTTGCACGCTGACCACGTCCCCGAGGCTGCCTGTCTTCTAG
